>Addgene plasmid #177065 | pEPQD1CB0775 | addgene full sequence | sequence record 349452 | Addgene NGS Result
GCAGGGCCATAGACGGCCGCCAGCCCAGCGGCGAGGGCAACCAGCCCGGTGAGCGTCGCAAAGGAGATCC
TGATCTGACTGATGGGCTGCCTGTATCGAGTGGTGATTTTGTGCCGAGCTGCCGGTCGGGGAGCTGTTGG
CTGGCTGGTGGCAGGATATATTGTGGTGTAAACAAATTGACGCTTAGACAACTTAATAACACATTGCGGA
CGTTTTTAATGTACTGGGGTGGATGCAGTGGGCCCCACTCTGTGAAGACAAGCAAGAATTCAAGCTTGGA
GGTCAACATGGTGGAGCACGACACTCTGGTCTACTCCAAAAATGTCAAAGATACAGTCTCAGAAGATCAA
AGGGCTATTGAGACTTTTCAACAAAGGATAATTTCGGGAAACCTCCTCGGATTCCATTGCCCAGCTATCT
GTCACTTCATCGAAAGGACAGTAGAAAAGGAAGGTGGCTCCTACAAATGCCATCATTGCGATAAAGGAAA
GGCTATCATTCAAGATCTCTCTGCCGACAGTGGTCCCAAAGATGGACCCCCACCCACGAGGAGCATCGTG
GAAAAAGAAGAGGTTCCAACCACGTCTACAAAGCAAGTGGATTGATGTGACATCTCCACTGACGTAAGGG
ATGACGCACAATCCCACTATCCTTCGCAAGACCCTTCCTCTATATAAGGAAGTTCATTTCATTTGGAGAG
GACACGCTCGAGTATAAGAGCTCATTTTTACAACAATTACCAACAACAACAAACAACAAACAACATTACA
ATTACATTTACAATTATCGATACAATGGCAAACTTTTCTGAATCTAAATCCATGATGGCAGTTTTCTTCA
TGTTTTTCCTGCTTCTTTTGTCATCTTCTAGTTCTTCATCTTCAAGTTCACCAATTTTGAAAAAGATTTT
TATTGAAAGCCCTTCCTATGCTCCGAATGCCTTCACCTTCGATTCAACTGATAAAGGGTTCTACACTTCC
GTCCAAGATGGCCGAGTTATCAAATATGAAGGGCCAAATTCAGGCTTCACTGACTTCGCCTACGCATCTC
CCTTCTGGAACAAAGCTTTTTGTGAGAACAGCACCGATCCAGAGAAAAGACCATTGTGTGGGAGGACATA
TGATATTTCCTATGACTATAAGAACAGCCAAATGTACATTGTTGATGGCCATTACCATCTTTGTGTGGTT
GGAAAAGAAGGTGGGTATGCCACACAACTAGCCACAAGTGTGCAAGGAGTGCCATTCAAATGGCTCTATG
CAGTAACTGTTGATCAGAGAACAGGGATTGTTTATTTCACTGATGTTAGCTCCATACATGATGACAGTCC
CGAAGGTGTGGAAGAAATCATGAATACAAGTGATAGAACAGGGAGATTAATGAAGTATGATCCTTCAACA
AAAGAAACCACCTTATTATTGAAAGAGCTACATGTTCCCGGCGGTGCAGAAATCAGCGCAGATGGTTCCT
TTGTTGTAGTAGCAGAATTTTTAAGCAATCGGATAGTGAAGTATTGGCTAGAAGGGCCAAAGAAAGGCAG
TGCAGAGTTCTTAGTTACAATCCCAAATCCAGGAAATATAAAGAGGAATTCTGATGGCCATTTTTGGGTG
TCATCTAGTGAAGAATTAGATGGAGGTCAACATGGAAGAGTTGTTTCAAGAGGAATTAAGTTTGATGGAT
TTGGGAATATTCTTCAAGTTATACCACTTCCACCACCATATGAAGGTGAACATTTTGAACAGATTCAAGA
GCACGATGGTTTGTTATACATTGGAAGTCTCTTCCATAGCTCTGTGGGTATATTAGTGTATGATGATCAT
GATAACAAGGGAAATTCTTATGTTTCTAGCTGAGCTTCTCTAGCTAGAGTCGATCGACAAGCTCGAGTTT
CTCCATAATAATGTGTGAGTAGTTCCCAGATAAGGGAATTAGGGTTCCTATAGGGTTTCGCTCATGTGTT
GAGCATATAAGAAACCCTTAGTATGTATTTGTATTTGTAAAATACTTCTATCAATAAAATTTCTAATTCC
TAAAACCAAAATCCAGTACTAAAATCCAGATCGCTACTATTGTCTTCTGCACGAAGTGGTTTAAACTATC
AGTGTTTGACAGGATATATTGGCGGGTAAACCTAAGAGAAAAGAGCGTTTATTAGAATAATCGGATATTT
AAAAGGGCGTGAAAAGGTTTATCCGTTCGTCCATTTGTATGTGCATGCCAACCACAGGGTTCCCCAGATC
AGGCGCTGGCTGCTGAACCCCCAGCCGGAACTGACCCCACAAGGCCCTAGCGTTTGCAATGCACCAGGTC
ATCATTGACCCAGGCGTGTTCCACCAGGCCGCTGCCTCGCAACTCTTCGCAGGCTTCGCCGACCTGCTCG
CGCCACTTCTTCACGCGGGTGGAATCCGATCCGCACATGAGGCGGAAGGTTTCCAGCTTGAGCGGGTACG
GCTCCCGGTGCGAGCTGAAATAGTCGAACATCCGTCGGGCCGTCGGCGACAGCTTGCGGTACTTCTCCCA
TATGAATTTCGTGTAGTGGTCGCCAGCAAACAGCACGACGATTTCCTCGTCGATCAGGACCTGGCAACGG
GACGTTTTCTTGCCACGGTCCAGGACGCGGAAGCGGTGCAGCAGCGACACCGATTCCAGGTGCCCAACGC
GGTCGGACGTGAAGCCCATCGCCGTCGCCTGTAGGCGCGACAGGCATTCCTCGGCCTTCGTGTAATACCG
GCCATTGATCGACCAGCCCAGGTCCTGGCAAAGCTCGTAGAACGTGAAGGTGATCGGCTCGCCGATAGGG
GTGCGCTTCGCGTACTCCAACACCTGCTGCCACACCAGTTCGTCATCGTCGGCCCGCAGCTCGACGCCGG
TGTAGGTGATCTTCACGTCCTTGTTGACGTGGAAAATGACCTTGTTTTGCAGCGCCTCGCGCGGGATTTT
CTTGTTGCGCGTGGTGAACAGGGCAGAGCGGGCCGTGTCGTTTGGCATCGCTCGCATCGTGTCCGGCCAC
GGCGCAATATCGAACAAGGAAAGCTGCATTTCCTTGATCTGCTGCTTCGTGTGTTTCAGCAACGCGGCCT
GCTTGGCCTCGCTGACCTGTTTTGCCAGGTCCTCGCCGGCGGTTTTTCGCTTCTTGGTCGTCATAGTTCC
TCGCGTGTCGATGGTCATCGACTTCGCCAAACCTGCCGCCTCCTGTTCAAGACGACGCGAACGCTCCACG
GCGGCCGATGGCGCGGGCAGGGCAGGGGGAGCCAGTTGCACGCTGTCGCGCTCGATCTTGGCCGTAGCTT
GCTGGACCATCGAGCCGACGGACTGGAAGGTTTCGCGGGGCGCACGCATGACGGTGCGGCTTGCGATGGT
TTCGGCATCCTCGGCGGAAAACCCCGCGTCGATCAGTTCTTGCCTGTATGCCTTCCGGTCAAACGTCCGA
TTCATTCACCCTCCTTGCGGGATTGCCCCGACTCACGCCGGGGCAATGTGCCCTTATTCCTGATTTGACC
CGCCTGGTGCCTTGGTGTCCAGATAATCCACCTTATCGGCAATGAAGTCGGTCCCGTAGACCGTCTGGCC
GTCCTTCTCGTACTTGGTATTCCGAATCTTGCCCTGCACGAATACCAGCGACCCCTTGCCCAAATACTTG
CCGTGGGCCTCGGCCTGAGAGCCAAAACACTTGATGCGGAAGAAGTCGGTGCGCTCCTGCTTGTCGCCGG
CATCGTTGCGCCACATCTAGGATCTGCCAGGAACCGTAAAAAGGCCGCGTTGCTGGCGTTTTTCCATAGG
CTCCGCCCCCCTGACGAGCATCACAAAAATCGACGCTCAAGTCAGAGGTGGCGAAACCCGACAGGACTAT
AAAGATACCAGGCGTTTCCCCCTGGAAGCTCCCTCGTGCGCTCTCCTGTTCCGACCCTGCCGCTTACCGG
ATACCTGTCCGCCTTTCTCCCTTCGGGAAGCGTGGCGCTTTCTCATAGCTCACGCTGTAGGTATCTCAGT
TCGGTGTAGGTCGTTCGCTCCAAGCTGGGCTGTGTGCACGAACCCCCCGTTCAGCCCGACCGCTGCGCCT
TATCCGGTAACTATCGTCTTGAGTCCAACCCGGTAAGACACGACTTATCGCCACTGGCAGCAGCCACTGG
TAACAGGATTAGCAGAGCGAGGTATGTAGGCGGTGCTACAGAGTTCTTGAAGTGGTGGCCTAACTACGGC
TACACTAGAAGAACAGTATTTGGTATCTGCGCTCTGCTGAAGCCAGTTACCTTCGGAAAAAGAGTTGGTA
GCTCTTGATCCGGCAAACAAACCACCGCTGGTAGCGGTGGTTTTTTTGTTTGCAAGCAGCAGATTACGCG
CAGAAAAAAAGGATCTCAAGAAGATCCTTTGATCTTTTCTACGGGGTCTGACGCTCAGTGGAACGAAAAC
TCACGTTAAGGGATTTTGGTCATGAGATTATCAAAAAGGATCTTCACCTAGATCCTTTTAAATTAAAAAT
GAAGTTTTAAATCAATCTAAAGTATATATGAGTAAACTTGGTCTGACAGTTACCAATGCTTAATCAGTGA
GGCACCTATCTCAGCGATCTGTCTATTTCGTTCATCCATAGTTGCCTGACTCCCCGTCGTGTAGATAACT
ACGATACGGGAGGGCTTACCATCTGGCCCCAGTGCTGCAATGATACCGCGAGAACCACGCTCACCGGCTC
CAGATTTATCAGCAATAAACCAGCCAGCCGGAAGGGCCGAGCGCAGAAGTGGTCCTGCAACTTTATCCGC
CTCCATCCAGTCTATTAATTGTTGCCGGGAAGCTAGAGTAAGTAGTTCGCCAGTTAATAGTTTGCGCAAC
GTTGTTGCCATTGCTACAGGCATCGTGGTGTCACGCTCGTCGTTTGGTATGGCTTCATTCAGCTCCGGTT
CCCAACGATCAAGGCGAGTTACATGATCCCCCATGTTGTGCAAAAAAGCGGTTAGCTCCTTCGGTCCTCC
GATCGTTGTCAGAAGTAAGTTGGCCGCAGTGTTATCACTCATGGTTATGGCAGCACTGCATAATTCTCTT
ACTGTCATGCCATCCGTAAGATGCTTTTCTGTGACTGGTGAGTACTCAACCAAGTCATTCTGAGAATAGT
GTATGCGGCGACCGAGTTGCTCTTGCCCGGCGTCAATACGGGATAATACCGCGCCACATAGCAGAACTTT
AAAAGTGCTCATCATTGGAAAACGTTCTTCGGGGCGAAAACTCTCAAGGATCTTACCGCTGTTGAGATCC
AGTTCGATGTAACCCACTCGTGCACCCAACTGATCTTCAGCATCTTTTACTTTCACCAGCGTTTCTGGGT
GAGCAAAAACAGGAAGGCAAAATGCCGCAAAAAAGGGAATAAGGGCGACACGGAAATGTTGAATACTCAT
ACTCTTCCTTTTTCAATATTATTGAAGCATTTATCAAGGTTATTGTCTCATGAGCGGATACATATTTGAA
TGTATTTAGAAAAATAAACAAATAGGGGTTCCGCGCACGAATTGGCCAGCGCTGCCATTTTTGGGGTGAG
GCCGTTCGCGGCCGAGGGGCGCAGCCCCTGGGGGGATGGGAGGCCCGCGTTAGCGGGCCGGGAGGGTTCG
AGAAGGGGGGGCACCCCCCTTCGGCGTGCGCGGTCACGCGCACAGGGCGCAGCCCTGGTTAAAAACAAGG
TTTATAAATATTGGTTTAAAAGCAGGTTAAAAGACAGGTTAGCGGTGGCCGAAAAACGGGCGGAAACCCT
TGCAAATGCTGGATTTTCTGCCTGTGGACAGCCCCTCAAATGTCAATAGGTGCGCCCCTCATCTGTCAGC
ACTCTGCCCCTCAAGTGTCAAGGATCGCGCCCCTCATCTGTCAGTAGTCGCGCCCCTCAAGTGTCAATAC
CGCAGGGCACTTATCCCCAGGCTTGTCCACATCATCTGTGGGAAACTCGCGTAAAATCAGGCGTTTTCGC
CGATTTGCGAGGCTGGCCAGCTCCACGTCGCCGGCCGAAATCGAGCCTGCCCCTCATCTGTCAACGCCGC
GCCGGGTGAGTCGGCCCCTCAAGTGTCAACGTCCGCCCCTCATCTGTCAGTGAGGGCCAAGTTTTCCGCG
AGGTATCCACAACGCCGGCGGCCGCGGTGTCTCGCACACGGCTTCGACGGCGTTTCTGGCGCGTTT
Features (pLannotate 1.2.2; 13 found; start..end, strand, type, name):
    149..173     +  misc_feature   LB T-DNA repeat: left border repeat from nopaline C58 T-DNA
    359..704     +  promoter       CaMV 35S promoter: strong constitutive promoter from cauliflower mosaic virus
    656..702     +  promoter       minimal CaMV 35S promoter: minimal 35S promoter from cauliflower mosaic virus
    733..786     +  misc_feature   TMV Ω: translational enhancer from the tobacco mosaic virus 5'-leader sequence (Gallie et al., 1988)
    795..1850    +  CDS            STR1: STSY_CATRO - Also known as SSS. Experimental evidence at protein level: Swiss-Prot protein existence level 1. Catalyzes the stereospecific condensation of tryptamine with secologanin to form strictosidine, the key intermediate of indole alkaloid biosynthesis. From Catharanthus roseus (Madagascar periwinkle) (Vinca rosea).
   1888..2062    +  polyA_signal   CaMV poly(A) signal: cauliflower mosaic virus polyadenylation signal
   2107..2131    +  misc_feature   RB T-DNA repeat: right border repeat from nopaline C58 T-DNA
   2243..2263    -  CDS            TetR (fragment): tetracycline resistance regulatory protein; tetR
   2290..3435    -  CDS            trfA: TRFA_ECOLX - Experimental evidence at protein level: Swiss-Prot protein existence level 1. Also involved in plasmid copy number control, promoting intermolecular coupling of protein bound iterons at oriV, which inhibits replication initiation. From Escherichia coli.
   3771..4359    -  rep_origin     ori: high-copy-number ColE1/pMB1/pBR322/pUC origin of replication
   4530..5390    -  CDS            AmpR: β-lactamase; bla; confers resistance to ampicillin, carbenicillin, and related antibiotics
   5391..5495    -  promoter       AmpR promoter: bla
   5582..57      -  rep_origin     oriV (across the origin): incP origin of replication
