[The description below was written by a language model from this plasmid's Addgene catalogue record and pLannotate feature annotations shown in this document.]
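Description:
pEPQD1CB0775 is a MoClo (Golden Gate modular cloning) Level 1, position 2 plasmid built in the pICH47742 acceptor backbone. It carries a single plant transcriptional unit for strictosidine synthase (CrSTR) from Catharanthus roseus. The 6,156 nt plasmid is a binary-type vector. The expression cassette sits between nopaline C58 left and right T-DNA border repeats, so Agrobacterium can transfer it into plant cells. The backbone has a high-copy ColE1/pUC-type origin for propagation in E. coli, together with the broad-host-range IncP oriV and its replication initiator gene trfA, which support maintenance in Agrobacterium. Selection in bacteria is by ampicillin/carbenicillin resistance from the β-lactamase gene under its own promoter. A short TetR fragment annotated near trfA appears to be a backbone remnant. No plant selectable marker is annotated within the T-DNA.

The payload is recorded as 35S short/TMV–CrSTR–35S terminator. A cauliflower mosaic virus 35S promoter provides strong constitutive transcription. It is followed by the tobacco mosaic virus Ω leader, which acts as a translational enhancer, then the STR coding sequence and the CaMV polyadenylation signal. The encoded enzyme catalyses the stereospecific condensation of tryptamine with secologanin to form strictosidine, the central intermediate of monoterpene indole alkaloid biosynthesis. No epitope tags or reporters are annotated.

The stated purpose is transient expression. The associated work concerns reconstituting monoterpene indole alkaloid biosynthesis in Nicotiana benthamiana, where such a unit would be co-delivered with other pathway genes. As a position 2 Level 1 module, it can also be combined with units from neighbouring positions into multigene Level 2 assemblies.
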