Addgene plasmid #177065: pEPQD1CB0775
Purpose: MoClo Level 1, position 2, transcriptional unit for transient expression of strictosidine synthase (CrSTR) from Catharanthus roseus driven by 35S promoter
Depositing lab: Nicola Patron. Depositing organization: Earlham Institute. Publication: Reconstitution of monoterpene indole alkaloid biosynthesis in genome engineered Nicotiana benthamiana. Dudley QM, Jo S, Guerrero DAS, Chhetry M, Smedley MA, Harwood WA, Sherden NH, O'Connor SE, Caputi L, Patron NJ. Commun Biol. 2022 Sep 10;5(1):949. doi: 10.1038/s42003-022-03904-w. PubMed 36088516.
Backbone
  Vector backbone: pICH47742
  Vector type: Synthetic Biology
Growth in bacteria
  Bacterial resistance: Ampicillin, 100 μg/mL
  Growth temperature: 37°C
  Growth strain: DH5alpha
  Copy number: High Copy
Gene/Insert
  Gene/Insert name: strictosidine synthase (CrSTR) from Catharanthus roseus (alt name: P2_35SshortTMV- CrSTR-35Sterm)
  Species: Other
  Cloning method: Restriction Enzyme; 5′ cloning site Unknown (unknown if destroyed); 3′ cloning site Unknown (unknown if destroyed)
  Sequencing primers: 5′ CTGGTGGCAGGATATATTGTGGTG; 3′ GAACCCTGTGGTTGGCATGCACATAC
Terms and licenses: Academic/Nonprofit Terms; Industry Terms: Not Available to Industry
How to cite: pEPQD1CB0775 was a gift from Nicola Patron (Addgene plasmid # 177065 ; http://n2t.net/addgene:177065 ; RRID:Addgene_177065)
